Addgene plasmid #148000: pLNHA-C1-HsNot1iso1_840-1605-del1097-1110-RNFtoAAA_X
Purpose: Mammalian Expression of HsNot1iso1_840-1605-del1097-1110-RNFtoAAA
Depositing lab: Elisa Izaurralde. Depositing organization: Max Planck Institute for Developmental Biology. Publication: A DDX6-CNOT1 complex and W-binding pockets in CNOT9 reveal direct links between miRNA target recognition and silencing. Chen Y, Boland A, Kuzuoglu-Ozturk D, Bawankar P, Loh B, Chang CT, Weichenrieder O, Izaurralde E. Mol Cell. 2014 Jun 5;54(5):737-50. doi: 10.1016/j.molcel.2014.03.034. Epub 2014 Apr 24. PubMed 24768540.
Backbone
  Vector backbone: Unknown
  Vector type: Mammalian Expression
Growth in bacteria
  Bacterial resistance: Kanamycin, 50 μg/mL
  Growth temperature: 37°C
  Growth strain: DH5alpha
  Copy number: High Copy
Gene/Insert
  Gene/Insert name: HsNot1iso1_840-1605-del1097-1110-RNFtoAAA
  Species: H. sapiens (human)
  Mutation: 1 silent mutation compared to the sequence of isoform 1 given by NCBI: NM_016284.4
  Entrez Gene: CNOT1 (a.k.a. AD-005, CDC39, HPE12, NOT1, NOT1H, VIBOS)
  Cloning method: Unknown
Terms and licenses: Academic/Nonprofit Terms; Industry Terms: Not Available to Industry
Depositor comments: Plasmids from this collection were made available to the research community and donated after the lab closed. Please note that the sequence provided by the depositing laboratory may be theoretical/predicted or based on Sanger sequencing results. There may be discrepancies between sequencing results obtained by Addgene and the depositor sequence. If an Addgene verified sequence is not available, please contact before placing your order to request that our lab fully sequence the plasmid.
How to cite: pLNHA-C1-HsNot1iso1_840-1605-del1097-1110-RNFtoAAA_X was a gift from Elisa Izaurralde (Addgene plasmid # 148000 ; http://n2t.net/addgene:148000 ; RRID:Addgene_148000)
