[The description below was written by a language model from this plasmid's Addgene catalogue record and pLannotate feature annotations shown in this document.]
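Description:
pLNHA-C1-HsNot1iso1_840-1605-del1097-1110-RNFtoAAA_X is a 6.4 kb mammalian expression plasmid encoding a mutated fragment of human CNOT1, the scaffold subunit of the CCR4-NOT deadenylase complex. The catalogue lists the backbone as unknown. The annotated features show a layout typical of "C1"-style vectors: a high-copy ColE1/pUC origin, an f1 origin, and a single NeoR/KanR cassette. This cassette is driven by both a bacterial bla promoter and the SV40 early promoter and is terminated by the HSV TK polyadenylation signal. It gives kanamycin selection in E. coli and could support G418 selection in mammalian cells. Short hits to an HIV-1 LTR, ble, SV40 large T antigen and the bGH poly(A) signal are small fragments, probably backbone remnants rather than functional elements.

The expression unit uses the CMV immediate-early enhancer and promoter, followed by a T7 promoter, and ends at an SV40 polyadenylation signal. The coding region opens with a short fragment of the bacteriophage lambda N protein, upstream of the CNOT1 sequence. The "LNHA" in the plasmid name suggests a lambda N–HA tag, although no HA epitope is annotated separately. The lambda N peptide binds BoxB RNA hairpins, so fusions of this type are generally used to tether a protein to a BoxB-containing reporter mRNA. The record itself gives the purpose only as mammalian expression.

According to the name, the insert covers residues 840–1605 of CNOT1 isoform 1, with residues 1097–1110 deleted and an RNF motif changed to AAA. The depositor also notes one silent change relative to the reference transcript. The record does not say what these mutations do. The associated publication concerns the DDX6–CNOT1 complex and CNOT9 W-binding pockets in miRNA-mediated silencing.
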