Features (pLannotate 1.2.2; 17 found; start..end, strand, type, name):
     61..364     +  enhancer       CMV enhancer: human cytomegalovirus immediate early enhancer
    365..568     +  promoter       CMV promoter: human cytomegalovirus (CMV) immediate early promoter
    564..597     +  LTR            5' LTR (truncated) (fragment): truncated 5' long terminal repeat (LTR) from HIV-1
    613..631     +  promoter       T7 promoter: promoter for bacteriophage T7 RNA polymerase
    665..730     +  CDS            N (fragment): REGN_LAMBD - Experimental evidence at protein level: Swiss-Prot protein existence level 1. Plays a role as a transcriptional antitermination factor that allows the virus to initiate its lytic phase. Activates expression of the delayed viral early genes by modifying host RNA polymerase (RNAP) into a form that is resistant to termination signals. This antitermination function requires the host NusA protein which serves to stabilize the interaction between antitermination protein N and host RNA polymerase. From Escherichia phage lambda (Bacteriophage lambda).
    758..3067    +  CDS            CNOT1 (fragment): CNOT1_HUMAN - Also known as CDC39, KIAA1007, NOT1. Experimental evidence at protein level: Swiss-Prot protein existence level 1. Scaffolding component of the CCR4-NOT complex which is one of the major cellular mRNA deadenylases and is linked to various cellular processes including bulk mRNA degradation, miRNA-mediated repression, translational repression during translational initiation and general transcription regulation. Additional complex functions may be a consequence of its influence on mRNA expression. Its scaffolding function implies its interaction with the catalytic complex module and
   3071..3092    +  misc_feature   MCS (fragment): multiple cloning site
   3104..3188    +  CDS            large T antigen (fragment): large T antigen from SV40 (simian virus 40)
   3211..3332    +  polyA_signal   SV40 poly(A) signal: SV40 polyadenylation signal
   3366..3794    -  rep_origin     f1 ori (sequence partly withheld): f1 bacteriophage origin of replication; arrow indicates direction of (+) strand synthesis
   3821..3925    +  promoter       AmpR promoter: bla
   3927..4284    +  promoter       SV40 promoter: SV40 enhancer and early promoter
   4319..5113    +  CDS            NeoR/KanR: aminoglycoside phosphotransferase from Tn5; aph(3')-II (or nptII); confers resistance to neomycin, kanamycin, and G418 (Geneticin®)
   5134..5286    +  CDS            ble (fragment): BLE_KLEPN - Experimental evidence at protein level: Swiss-Prot protein existence level 1. Binding protein with a strong affinity to the bleomycin family of antibiotics. Binds to CL990; an antimitotic-antibiotic compound. From Klebsiella pneumoniae.
   5345..5392    +  polyA_signal   HSV TK poly(A) signal: herpes simplex virus thymidine kinase polyadenylation signal (Cole and Stacy, 1985)
   5483..5499    -  polyA_signal   bGH poly(A) signal (fragment): bovine growth hormone polyadenylation signal
   5721..6309    +  rep_origin     ori: high-copy-number ColE1/pMB1/pBR322/pUC origin of replication
>Addgene plasmid #148000 | pLNHA-C1-HsNot1iso1_840-1605-del1097-1110-RNFtoAAA_X | addgene full sequence | sequence record 357762 | Addgene NGS Result
TAGTTATTAATAGTAATCAATTACGGGGTCATTAGTTCATAGCCCATATATGGAGTTCCGCGTTACATAA
CTTACGGTAAATGGCCCGCCTGGCTGACCGCCCAACGACCCCCGCCCATTGACGTCAATAATGACGTATG
TTCCCATAGTAACGCCAATAGGGACTTTCCATTGACGTCAATGGGTGGAGTATTTACGGTAAACTGCCCA
CTTGGCAGTACATCAAGTGTATCATATGCCAAGTACGCCCCCTATTGACGTCAATGACGGTAAATGGCCC
GCCTGGCATTATGCCCAGTACATGACCTTATGGGACTTTCCTACTTGGCAGTACATCTACGTATTAGTCA
TCGCTATTACCATGGTGATGCGGTTTTGGCAGTACATCAATGGGCGTGGATAGCGGTTTGACTCACGGGG
ATTTCCAAGTCTCCACCCCATTGACGTCAATGGGAGTTTGTTTTGGCACCAAAATCAACGGGACTTTCCA
AAATGTCGTAACAACTCCGCCCCATTGACGCAAATGGGCGGTAGGCGTGTACGGTGGGAGGTCTATATAA
GCAGAGCTCTCTGGCTAACTAGAGAACCCACTGCTTACTGGCTTATCGAAATTAATACGACTCACTATAG
GGAGACCCAAGCTCTAGCGCTACCGGTCGCCACCATGGACGCACAAACACGACGACGTGAGCGTCGCGCT
GAGAAACAAGCTCAATGGAAAGCTGCAAACGGTGGATCTCCTCCACATATGGCTTACCCATACGATGTTC
CAGATTACGCTCCTCCATCTCGAGCCATGTTTAGTAAAGAGATAGATGATGAAGCAAACAGCTATTTCCA
GCGAATATATAATCATCCACCACATCCAACCATGTCTGTTGATGAGGTATTAGAAATGCTGCAGAGATTT
AAAGACTCTACTATAAAGAGGGAACGAGAAGTATTTAACTGTATGCTAAGGAACTTGTTTGAAGAATATC
GTTTTTTTCCCCAGTATCCTGATAAAGAGTTACATATAACAGCCTGCCTATTTGGTGGTATAATTGAGAA
AGGACTGGTCACTTACATGGCACTAGGTCTGGCTCTACGATATGTTCTTGAAGCCTTACGCAAGCCTTTT
GGATCCAAAATGTATTATTTCGGGATTGCTGCACTAGATAGATTTAAAAACAGATTGAAGGACTATCCCC
AGTATTGTCAGCATTTGGCTTCTATCAGTCACTTTATGCAATTTCCACATCATTTACAGGAGTATATTGA
GTATGGACAGCAGTCTAGAGATCCTCCTGTGAAAATGCAAGGCTCTATCACAACCCCTGGAAGTATTGCA
CTGGCTCAGGCCCAGGCTCAGGCCCAGGTTCCAGCAAAAGCTCCTCTTGCTGGTCAAGTTAGCACTATGG
TAACCACCTCAACAACTACCACTGTTGCTAAAACGGTTACGGTCACCAGGCCAACTGGAGTCAGCTTTAA
GAAAGATGTGCCACCTTCTATTAATACTACAAATATAGATACGTTGCTTGTGGCCACAGATCAAACTGAG
AGAATTGTGGAGCCCCCAGAAAATATCCAGGGTAGTAGTGGTATGACACAAAAGGTTGAAGAGCTAAAGG
AAACGGTGAAAGAAGAATTTATGCCTTGGGTTTCACAGTATCTGGTTATGAAGGCAGTCAGTATTGAGCC
AGCCGCTCATAGCCTGTATTCAAACTTCCTTGACACGCTGAAGAATCCTGAATTTAACAAGATGGTTCTG
AATGAGACCTACAGAAACATTAAAGTGCTCCTGACCTCTGATAAAGCTGCAGCCAATTTCTCAGATCGTT
CTTTGCTGAAGAACTTGGGACATTGGCTAGGAATGATCACATTAGCTAAAAACAAACCCATCTTACACAC
TGACTTGGATGTGAAATCATTGCTGCTAGAGGCTTATGTTAAAGGACAACAAGAATTGCTCTATGTAGTG
CCCTTTGTTGCCAAAGTCTTAGAATCTAGCATTCGTAGTGTGGTTTTTAGGCCACCAAACCCTTGGACAA
TGGCAATTATGAATGTATTAGCTGAGCTACATCAGGAGCATGACTTAAAGTTAAACTTGAAGTTTGAAAT
CGAGGTTCTCTGCAAGAACCTTGCATTAGACATCAATGAGCTAAAACCTGGAAACCTCCTAAAGGATAAA
GATCGCCTGAAGAATTTAGATGAGCAACTCTCTGCTCCAAAGAAAGATGTCAAGCAGCCAGAAGAACTCC
CTCCCATCACAACCACAACAACTTCTACTACACCAGCTACCAACACCACTTGTACAGCCACGGTTCCACC
ACAGCCACAGTACAGCTACCACGACATCAATGTCTATTCCCTTGCGGGCTTGGCACCACACATTACTCTA
AATCCAACAATTCCCTTGTTTCAGGCCCATCCACAGTTGAAGCAGTGTGTGCGTCAGGCAATTGAACGGG
CTGTCCAGGAGCTGGTCCATCCTGTGGTGGATCGATCAATTAAGATTGCCATGACTACTTGTGAGCAAAT
AGTCAGGAAGGATTTTGCCCTGGATTCGGAGGAATCTCGAATGCGAATAGCAGCTCATCACATGATGCGT
AACTTGACAGCTGGAATGGCTATGATTACATGCAGGGAACCTTTGCTCATGAGCATATCTACCAACTTAA
AAAACAGTTTTGCCTCAGCCCTTCGTACTGCTTCCCCACAACAAAGAGAAATGATGGATCAGGCAGCTGC
TCAATTAGCTCAGGACAATTGTGAGTTGGCTTGCTGTTTTATTCAGAAGACTGCAGTAGAAAAAGCAGGC
CCTGAGATGGACAAGAGATTAGCAACTGAATTTGAGCTGAGAAAACATGCTAGGCAAGAAGGACGCAGAT
ACTGTGATCCTGTTGTTTTAACATATCAAGCTGAACGGATGCCAGAGCAAATCAGGCTGAAAGTTGGTGG
TGTGGACCCAAAGCAGTTGGCTGTTTACGAAGAGTTTGCACGCAATGTTCCTGGCTTCTTACCTACAAAT
GACTTAAGTCAGCCCACGGGATTTTTAGCCCAGCCCATGAAGCAAGCTTGGGCAACATAGCCGCGGGCCC
GGGATCCACCGGATCTAGATAACTGATCATAATCAGCCATACCACATTTGTAGAGGTTTTACTTGCTTTA
AAAAACCTCCCACACCTCCCCCTGAACCTGAAACATAAAATGAATGCAATTGTTGTTGTTAACTTGTTTA
TTGCAGCTTATAATGGTTACAAATAAAGCAATAGCATCACAAATTTCACAAATAAAGCATTTTTTTCACT
GCATTCTAGTTGTGGTTTGTCCAAACTCATCAATGTATCTTAACGCGTAAATTGTAAGCGTTAATATTTT
GTTAAAATTCGCGTTAAATTTTTGTTAAATCAGCTCATTTTTTAACCAATAGGCCGAAATCGGCAAAATC
CCTTATAAATCAAAAGAATAGACCGAGATAGGGT
[37 nt withheld, positions 3465-3501]
AAAGAACGTGGACTCCAACGTCAAAGG
[49 nt withheld, positions 3529-3577]
T
[91 nt withheld, positions 3579-3669]
G
[124 nt withheld, positions 3671-3794]
CAGGTGGCACTTTTCGGGGAAATGTGCGCGGAACCCCTATTTGTTTATTTTTCTAAATACATTCAAATAT
GTATCCGCTCATGAGACAATAACCCTGATAAATGCTTCAATAATATTGAAAAAGGAAGAGTCCTGAGGCG
GAAAGAACCAGCTGTGGAATGTGTGTCAGTTAGGGTGTGGAAAGTCCCCAGGCTCCCCAGCAGGCAGAAG
TATGCAAAGCATGCATCTCAATTAGTCAGCAACCAGGTGTGGAAAGTCCCCAGGCTCCCCAGCAGGCAGA
AGTATGCAAAGCATGCATCTCAATTAGTCAGCAACCATAGTCCCGCCCCTAACTCCGCCCATCCCGCCCC
TAACTCCGCCCAGTTCCGCCCATTCTCCGCCCCATGGCTGACTAATTTTTTTTATTTATGCAGAGGCCGA
GGCCGCCTCGGCCTCTGAGCTATTCCAGAAGTAGTGAGGAGGCTTTTTTGGAGGCCTAGGCTTTTGCAAA
GATCGATCAAGAGACAGGATGAGGATCGTTTCGCATGATTGAACAAGATGGATTGCACGCAGGTTCTCCG
GCCGCTTGGGTGGAGAGGCTATTCGGCTATGACTGGGCACAACAGACAATCGGCTGCTCTGATGCCGCCG
TGTTCCGGCTGTCAGCGCAGGGGCGCCCGGTTCTTTTTGTCAAGACCGACCTGTCCGGTGCCCTGAATGA
ACTGCAAGACGAGGCAGCGCGGCTATCGTGGCTGGCCACGACGGGCGTTCCTTGCGCAGCTGTGCTCGAC
GTTGTCACTGAAGCGGGAAGGGACTGGCTGCTATTGGGCGAAGTGCCGGGGCAGGATCTCCTGTCATCTC
ACCTTGCTCCTGCCGAGAAAGTATCCATCATGGCTGATGCAATGCGGCGGCTGCATACGCTTGATCCGGC
TACCTGCCCATTCGACCACCAAGCGAAACATCGCATCGAGCGAGCACGTACTCGGATGGAAGCCGGTCTT
GTCGATCAGGATGATCTGGACGAAGAGCATCAGGGGCTCGCGCCAGCCGAACTGTTCGCCAGGCTCAAGG
CGAGCATGCCCGACGGCGAGGATCTCGTCGTGACCCATGGCGATGCCTGCTTGCCGAATATCATGGTGGA
AAATGGCCGCTTTTCTGGATTCATCGACTGTGGCCGGCTGGGTGTGGCGGACCGCTATCAGGACATAGCG
TTGGCTACCCGTGATATTGCTGAAGAGCTTGGCGGCGAATGGGCTGACCGCTTCCTCGTGCTTTACGGTA
TCGCCGCTCCCGATTCGCAGCGCATCGCCTTCTATCGCCTTCTTGACGAGTTCTTCTGAGCGGGACTCTG
GGGTTCGAAATGACCGACCAAGCGACGCCCAACCTGCCATCACGAGATTTCGATTCCACCGCCGCCTTCT
ATGAAAGGTTGGGCTTCGGAATCGTTTTCCGGGACGCCGGCTGGATGATCCTCCAGCGCGGGGATCTCAT
GCTGGAGTTCTTCGCCCACCCTAGGGGGAGGCTAACTGAAACACGGAAGGAGACAATACCGGAAGGAACC
CGCGCTATGACGGCAATAAAAAGACAGAATAAAACGCACGGTGTTGGGTCGTTTGTTCATAAACGCGGGG
TTCGGTCCCAGGGCTGGCACTCTGTCGATACCCCACCGAGACCCCATTGGGGCCAATACGCCCGCGTTTC
TTCCTTTTCCCCACCCCACCCCCCAAGTTCGGGTGAAGGCCCAGGGCTCGCAGCCAACGTCGGGGCGGCA
GGCCCTGCCATAGCCTCAGGTTACTCATATATACTTTAGATTGATTTAAAACTTCATTTTTAATTTAAAA
GGATCTAGGTGAAGATCCTTTTTGATAATCTCATGACCAAAATCCCTTAACGTGAGTTTTCGTTCCACTG
AGCGTCAGACCCCGTAGAAAAGATCAAAGGATCTTCTTGAGATCCTTTTTTTCTGCGCGTAATCTGCTGC
TTGCAAACAAAAAAACCACCGCTACCAGCGGTGGTTTGTTTGCCGGATCAAGAGCTACCAACTCTTTTTC
CGAAGGTAACTGGCTTCAGCAGAGCGCAGATACCAAATACTGTTCTTCTAGTGTAGCCGTAGTTAGGCCA
CCACTTCAAGAACTCTGTAGCACCGCCTACATACCTCGCTCTGCTAATCCTGTTACCAGTGGCTGCTGCC
AGTGGCGATAAGTCGTGTCTTACCGGGTTGGACTCAAGACGATAGTTACCGGATAAGGCGCAGCGGTCGG
GCTGAACGGGGGGTTCGTGCACACAGCCCAGCTTGGAGCGAACGACCTACACCGAACTGAGATACCTACA
GCGTGAGCTATGAGAAAGCGCCACGCTTCCCGAAGGGAGAAAGGCGGACAGGTATCCGGTAAGCGGCAGG
GTCGGAACAGGAGAGCGCACGAGGGAGCTTCCAGGGGGAAACGCCTGGTATCTTTATAGTCCTGTCGGGT
TTCGCCACCTCTGACTTGAGCGTCGATTTTTGTGATGCTCGTCAGGGGGGCGGAGCCTATGGAAAAACGC
CAGCAACGCGGCCTTTTTACGGTTCCTGGCCTTTTGCTGGCCTTTTGCTCACATGTTCTTTCCTGCGTTA
TCCCCTGATTCTGTGGATAACCGTATTACCGCCATGCAT
